>Addgene plasmid #47852 | pFAB807 | addgene partial sequence | sequence record 69956 | GFP_R
TGGTACCTTTCTCCTCTTTAATGAATTGATTAACCGGAAGAAGGTCAATCATAAAGGCCACTCTTGCGAA
TGACCTTGAGTTTGTCCCTCTATAGTGAGTCCGCCCCTTTTTTTCTGCGCGTAATCTGCTGCTTGCAAAC
AAAAAAACCACCGCTACCAACGGTGGTTTGTTTGCCGGATCAAGAGCTACCAACTCATCACATAAGTAAA
GTGATAATCATAAAGGCCACTCGCTAGGAGCGACCTTGAGTCTATCACTCAGCAGATTATTAAGCACCGG
TGGAGTGACGACCTTCAGCACGTTCGTACTGTTCAACGATGGTGTAGTCTTCGTTGTGGGAGGTGATGTC
CAGTTTGATGTCGGTTTTGTAAGCACCCGGCAGCTGAACCGGTTTTTTAGCCATGTAGGTGGTTTTAACT
TCAGCGTCGTAGTGACCACCGTCTTTCAGTTTCAGACGCATTTTGATTTCACCTTTCAGAGCACCGTCTT
CCGGGTACATACGTTCGGTGGAAGCTTCCCAACCCATGGTTTTTTTCTGCATAACCGGACCGTCGGACGG
GAAGTTGGTACCACGCAGTTTAACTTTGTAGATGAACTCACCGTCTTGCAGGGAGGAGTCCTGGGTAACG
GTAACAACACCACCGTCTTCGAAGTTCATAACACGTTCCCATTTGAAACCTTCCGGGAAGGACAGTTTCA
GGTAGTCCGGGATGTCAGCCGGGTGTTTAACGTAAGCTTTGGAACCGTACTGGAACTGCGGGGACAGGAT
GTCCCAAGCGAACGGCAGCGGACCACCTTTGGTAACTTTCAGTTTAGCGGTCTGGGTACCTTCGTACGGA
CGACCTTCACCTTCACCTTCGATTTCGAACTCGTGACCGTTAACGGAACCTTCC
