>Addgene plasmid #47852 | pFAB807 | addgene partial sequence | sequence record 69984 | Neo-R 5'-GCCCAGTCATAGCCGAATAG-3'
ATCATGCGAAACGATCCTCATCCTGTCTCTTGATCAGATCATGATCCCCTGCGCCATCAGATCCTTGGCG
GCAAGAAAGCCATCCAGTTTACTTTGCAGGGCTTCCCAACCTTACCAGAGGGCGCCCCAGCTGGCAATTC
CGACGTCTAGGGATAACAGGGTAATTACGGCCCCAGAATTCAAAAGATCTTAAGTAAGTAAGAGTATACG
TATATCGGCTAAAACGTATTAAGGCGCTTCGGCGCCTTTTTTTATGGGGGTATTTTCATCCCAATCCACA
CGTCCAACGCACAGCAAACACCACGTCGACCCTATCAGCTGCGTGCTTTCTATGAGTCGTTGCTGCATAT
CTCCCTATCAGTGATAGAGATTGACATCCCTATCAGTGATAGAGATACTGAGCACATCAGCAGGACGCAC
TGACCTTTGGAATTCATTAAAGAGGAGAAAGGTACCATGGCGAGTAGCGAAGACGTTATCAAAGAGTTCA
TGCGTTTCAAAGTTCGTATGGAAGGTTCCGTTAACGGTCACGAGTTCGAAATCGAAGGTGAAGGTGAAGG
TCGTCCGTACGAAGGTACCCAGACCGCTAAACTGAAAGTTACCAAAGGTGGTCCGCTGCCGTTCGCTTGG
GACATCCTGTCCCCGCAGTTCCAGTACGGTTCCAAAGCTTACGTTAAACACCCGGCTGACATCCCGGACT
ACCTGAAACTGTCCTTCCCGGAAGGTTTCAAATGGGAACGTGTTATGAACTTCGAAGACGGTGGTGTTGT
TACCGTTACCCAGGACTCCTCCCTGCAAGACGGTGAGTTCATCTACAAAGTTAAACTGCGTGGTACCAAC
TTCCCGTCCGACGGTCCGG
