>Addgene plasmid #47852 | pFAB807 | depositor partial sequence | sequence record 74692 | RNAI
GAGTTGGTAGCTCTTGATCCGGCAAACAAACCACCGTTGGTAGCGGTGGTTTTTTTGTTTGCAAGCAGCA
GATTACGCGCAGAAAAAAAGG
