[The description below was written by a language model from this plasmid's Addgene catalogue record.]
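Description:
pFAB807 is a bacterial expression and synthetic-biology reporter plasmid from the BIOFAB collection, built on the pFAB769 backbone (about 4 kb without the insert) and designed to quantify the efficiency of a transcription terminator in E. coli. It is maintained under kanamycin selection and is listed as high copy. The record does not explicitly name the origin of replication, although the use of a p15A-directed sequencing primer suggests a p15A-type origin, which sits somewhat oddly with the high-copy designation. No feature table is provided, so the layout described here rests on the catalogue fields and depositor comments alone.

The payload is the RNAI terminator, recorded as a synthetic insert, placed between an RFP and a GFP coding sequence in a single transcription unit driven by the pLTetO7 promoter. In this two-reporter arrangement, RFP is transcribed upstream of the test element and serves as an internal reference, while GFP is produced only from transcripts that read through the terminator, so the ratio of the two signals reports termination strength. The terminator is flanked on both sides by RNase III cleavage sites, which allow the transcript to be cut into separate pieces, helping to insulate each reporter's stability and translation from the sequence of the inserted element. The depositor reports a measured termination efficiency of 93% for this part. The insert was introduced by BsaI cloning, with both sites destroyed in the process, and the terminator can be recovered by PCR either with or without its flanking RNase III sites for reuse in other designs.
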