Addgene plasmid #47852: pFAB807
Purpose: BIOFAB reporter plasmid for measuring RNAI termination efficiency
Depositing lab: Drew Endy. Depositing organization: Stanford University. Publication: Precise and reliable gene expression via standard transcription and translation initiation elements. Mutalik VK, Guimaraes JC, Cambray G, Lam C, Christoffersen MJ, Mai QA, Tran AB, Paull M, Keasling JD, Arkin AP, Endy D. Nat Methods. 2013 Apr;10(4):354-60. doi: 10.1038/nmeth.2404. Epub 2013 Mar 10. PubMed 23474465.
Backbone
  Vector backbone: pFAB769
  Backbone size w/o insert (bp): 3967
  Vector type: Bacterial Expression, Synthetic Biology
Growth in bacteria
  Bacterial resistance: Kanamycin, 50 μg/mL
  Growth temperature: 37°C
  Growth strain: DH10B
  Copy number: High Copy
Gene/Insert
  Gene/Insert name: RNAI terminator
  Species: Synthetic
  Promoter: pLTetO7
  Cloning method: Restriction Enzyme; 5′ cloning site BsaI (destroyed during cloning); 3′ cloning site BsaI (destroyed during cloning)
  Sequencing primers: 5′ Neo-R; 3′ p15A-R
Terms and licenses: Academic/Nonprofit Terms; Industry Terms: Not Available to Industry
Depositor comments: Terminator efficiency measured at 93%. Terminator inserted between RFP and GFP and flanked by Rnase III sites. RNase sites have sequences GTGATAGACTCAAGGTCGCTCCTAGCGAGTGGCCTTTATGATTATCAC and AGAGGGACAAACTCAAGGTCATTCGCAAGAGTGGCCTTTATGATTGACCTTCT, respectively. Terminator can be amplified by PCR with or without these sites, as desired.
How to cite: pFAB807 was a gift from Drew Endy (Addgene plasmid # 47852 ; http://n2t.net/addgene:47852 ; RRID:Addgene_47852)
