LOCUS       Exported 4044 bp ds-DNA circular SYN 13-MAY-2021
DEFINITION  BIOFAB reporter plasmid for measuring RNAI termination efficiency.
ACCESSION   .
VERSION     .
KEYWORDS    pFAB807
SOURCE      synthetic DNA construct
  ORGANISM  synthetic DNA construct
REFERENCE   1 (bases 1 to 4044)
  AUTHORS   Mutalik VK, Guimaraes JC, Cambray G, Lam C, Christoffersen MJ, Mai
            QA, Tran AB, Paull M, Keasling JD, Arkin AP, Endy D
  TITLE     Precise and reliable gene expression via standard transcription and
            translation initiation elements.
  JOURNAL   Nat Methods. 2013 Apr;10(4):354-60. doi: 10.1038/nmeth.2404. Epub
            2013 Mar 10.
  PUBMED    23474465
REFERENCE   2 (bases 1 to 4044)
  AUTHORS   .
  TITLE     Direct Submission
  JOURNAL   Exported May 13, 2021 from SnapGene Server 1.1.58
            http://www.snapgene.com
FEATURES             Location/Qualifiers
     source          1..4044
                     /organism="synthetic DNA construct"
                     /mol_type="other DNA"
     promoter        320..393
                     /label=PLtetO-1 promoter
                     /note="modified phage lambda PL promoter with tet operator
                     sites (Lutz and Bujard, 1997)"
     protein_bind    320..338
                     /gene="tetO"
                     /label=tet operator
                     /bound_moiety="tetracycline repressor TetR"
                     /note="bacterial operator O2 for the tetR and tetA genes"
     protein_bind    345..363
                     /gene="tetO"
                     /label=tet operator
                     /bound_moiety="tetracycline repressor TetR"
                     /note="bacterial operator O2 for the tetR and tetA genes"
     RBS             407..418
                     /note="strong bacterial ribosome binding site (Elowitz and
                     Leibler, 2000)"
     CDS             425..1102
                     /codon_start=1
                     /product="monomeric derivative of DsRed (Campbell et al.,
                     2002)"
                     /label=mRFP1
                     /translation="MASSEDVIKEFMRFKVRMEGSVNGHEFEIEGEGEGRPYEGTQTAK
                     LKVTKGGPLPFAWDILSPQFQYGSKAYVKHPADIPDYLKLSFPEGFKWERVMNFEDGGV
                     VTVTQDSSLQDGEFIYKVKLRGTNFPSDGPVMQKKTMGWEASTERMYPEDGALKGEIKM
                     RLKLKDGGHYDAEVKTTYMAKKPVQLPGAYKTDIKLDITSHNEDYTIVEQYERAEGRHS
                     TGA"
     RBS             1353..1364
                     /note="strong bacterial ribosome binding site (Elowitz and
                     Leibler, 2000)"
     CDS             1371..2084
                     /codon_start=1
                     /product="GFP variant that folds robustly even when fused
                     to poorly folded proteins (Pedelacq et al., 2006)"
                     /label=superfolder GFP
                     /translation="MSKGEELFTGVVPILVELDGDVNGHKFSVRGEGEGDATNGKLTLK
                     FICTTGKLPVPWPTLVTTLTYGVQCFSRYPDHMKRHDFFKSAMPEGYVQERTISFKDDG
                     TYKTRAEVKFEGDTLVNRIELKGIDFKEDGNILGHKLEYNFNSHNVYITADKQKNGIKA
                     NFKIRHNVEDGSVQLADHYQQNTPIGDGPVLLPDNHYLSTQSVLSKDPNEKRDHMVLLE
                     FVTAAGITHGMDELYK"
     primer_bind     complement(1401..1429)
                     /label=GFP-R
                     /note="GFP, reverse primer. Does NOT anneal to EGFP"
     primer_bind     2024..2044
                     /label=GFP-F
                     /note="GFP, forward primer. Does NOT anneal to EGFP"
     terminator      2120..2191
                     /label=rrnB T1 terminator
                     /note="transcription terminator T1 from the E. coli rrnB
                     gene"
     terminator      2207..2234
                     /label=T7Te terminator
                     /note="phage T7 early transcription terminator"
     primer_bind     complement(2305..2322)
                     /label=L4440
                     /note="L4440 vector, forward primer"
     rep_origin      complement(2439..2984)
                     /direction=LEFT
                     /label=p15A ori
                     /note="Plasmids containing the medium-copy-number p15A
                     origin of replication can be propagated in E. coli cells
                     that contain a second plasmid with the ColE1 origin. "
     primer_bind     complement(2519..2538)
                     /label=pBR322ori-F
                     /note="pBR322 origin, forward primer"
     terminator      3098..3192
                     /label=lambda t0 terminator
                     /note="transcription terminator from phage lambda"
     CDS             complement(3223..4017)
                     /codon_start=1
                     /gene="aph(3')-II (or nptII)"
                     /product="aminoglycoside phosphotransferase from Tn5"
                     /label=NeoR/KanR
                     /note="confers resistance to neomycin, kanamycin, and G418
                     (Geneticin(R))"
                     /translation="MIEQDGLHAGSPAAWVERLFGYDWAQQTIGCSDAAVFRLSAQGRP
                     VLFVKTDLSGALNELQDEAARLSWLATTGVPCAAVLDVVTEAGRDWLLLGEVPGQDLLS
                     SHLAPAEKVSIMADAMRRLHTLDPATCPFDHQAKHRIERARTRMEAGLVDQDDLDEEHQ
                     GLAPAELFARLKARMPDGEDLVVTHGDACLPNIMVENGRFSGFIDCGRLGVADRYQDIA
                     LATRDIAEELGGEWADRFLVLYGIAAPDSQRIAFYRLLDEFF"
     primer_bind     complement(3334..3353)
                     /label=Neo-F
                     /note="Neomycin resistance gene, forward primer"
     primer_bind     3944..3963
                     /label=Neo-R
                     /note="Neomycin resistance gene, reverse primer"
ORIGIN
        1 atcagatcat gatcccctgc gccatcagat ccttggcggc aagaaagcca tccagtttac
       61 tttgcagggc ttcccaacct taccagaggg cgccccagct ggcaattccg acgtctaggg
      121 ataacagggt aattacggcc ccagaattca aaagatctta agtaagtaag agtatacgta
      181 tatcggctaa aacgtattaa ggcgcttcgg cgcctttttt tatgggggta ttttcatccc
      241 aatccacacg tccaacgcac agcaaacacc acgtcgaccc tatcagctgc gtgctttcta
      301 tgagtcgttg ctgcatatct ccctatcagt gatagagatt gacatcccta tcagtgatag
      361 agatactgag cacatcagca ggacgcactg acctttggaa ttcattaaag aggagaaagg
      421 taccatggcg agtagcgaag acgttatcaa agagttcatg cgtttcaaag ttcgtatgga
      481 aggttccgtt aacggtcacg agttcgaaat cgaaggtgaa ggtgaaggtc gtccgtacga
      541 aggtacccag accgctaaac tgaaagttac caaaggtggt ccgctgccgt tcgcttggga
      601 catcctgtcc ccgcagttcc agtacggttc caaagcttac gttaaacacc cggctgacat
      661 cccggactac ctgaaactgt ccttcccgga aggtttcaaa tgggaacgtg ttatgaactt
      721 cgaagacggt ggtgttgtta ccgttaccca ggactcctcc ctgcaagacg gtgagttcat
      781 ctacaaagtt aaactgcgtg gtaccaactt cccgtccgac ggtccggtta tgcagaaaaa
      841 aaccatgggt tgggaagctt ccaccgaacg tatgtacccg gaagacggtg ctctgaaagg
      901 tgaaatcaaa atgcgtctga aactgaaaga cggtggtcac tacgacgctg aagttaaaac
      961 cacctacatg gctaaaaaac cggttcagct gccgggtgct tacaaaaccg acatcaaact
     1021 ggacatcacc tcccacaacg aagactacac catcgttgaa cagtacgaac gtgctgaagg
     1081 tcgtcactcc accggtgctt aataatctgc tgagtgatag actcaaggtc gctcctagcg
     1141 agtggccttt atgattatca ctttacttat gtgatgagtt ggtagctctt gatccggcaa
     1201 acaaaccacc gttggtagcg gtggtttttt tgtttgcaag cagcagatta cgcgcagaaa
     1261 aaaaggggcg gactcactat agagggacaa actcaaggtc attcgcaaga gtggccttta
     1321 tgattgacct tcttccggtt aatcaattca ttaaagagga gaaaggtacc atgagcaaag
     1381 gagaagaact tttcactgga gttgtcccaa ttcttgttga attagatggt gatgttaatg
     1441 ggcacaaatt ttctgtccgt ggagagggtg aaggtgatgc tacaaacgga aaactcaccc
     1501 ttaaatttat ttgcactact ggaaaactac ctgttccgtg gccaacactt gtcactactc
     1561 tgacctatgg tgttcaatgc ttttcccgtt atccggatca catgaaacgg catgactttt
     1621 tcaagagtgc catgcccgaa ggttatgtac aggaacgcac tatatctttc aaagatgacg
     1681 ggacctacaa gacgcgtgct gaagtcaagt ttgaaggtga tacccttgtt aatcgtatcg
     1741 agttaaaggg tattgatttt aaagaagatg gaaacattct tggacacaaa ctcgagtaca
     1801 actttaactc acacaatgta tacatcacgg cagacaaaca aaagaatgga atcaaagcta
     1861 acttcaaaat tcgccacaac gttgaagatg gttccgttca actagcagac cattatcaac
     1921 aaaatactcc aattggcgat ggccctgtcc ttttaccaga caaccattac ctgtcgacac
     1981 aatctgtcct ttcgaaagat cccaacgaaa agcgtgacca catggtcctt cttgagtttg
     2041 taactgctgc tgggattaca catggcatgg atgagctcta caaataagga tcggttgtcg
     2101 agtaaggatc tccaggcatc aaataaaacg aaaggctcag tcgaaagact gggcctttcg
     2161 ttttatctgt tgtttgtcgg tgaacgctct ctactagagt cacactggct caccttcggg
     2221 tgggcctttc tgcgtttata ggatcctaac tcgagctgaa gccaataggg ataacagggt
     2281 aatcctaggg atatattccg cttcctcgct cactgactcg ctacgctcgg tcgttcgact
     2341 gcggcgagcg gaaatggctt acgaacgggg cggagatttc ctggaagatg ccaggaagat
     2401 acttaacagg gaagtgagag ggccgcggca aagccgtttt tccataggct ccgcccccct
     2461 gacaagcatc acgaaatctg acgctcaaat cagtggtggc gaaacccgac aggactataa
     2521 agataccagg cgtttccccc tggcggctcc ctcgtgcgct ctcctgttcc tgcctttcgg
     2581 tttaccggtg tcattccgct gttatggccg cgtttgtctc attccacgcc tgacactcag
     2641 ttccgggtag gcagttcgct ccaagctgga ctgtatgcac gaaccccccg ttcagtccga
     2701 ccgctgcgcc ttatccggta actatcgtct tgagtccaac ccggaaagac atgcaaaagc
     2761 accactggca gcagccactg gtaattgatt tagaggagtt agtcttgaag tcatgcgccg
     2821 gttaaggcta aactgaaagg acaagttttg gtgactgcgc tcctccaagc cagttacctc
     2881 ggttcaaaga gttggtagct cagagaacct tcgaaaaacc gccctgcaag gcggtttttt
     2941 cgttttcaga gcaagagatt acgcgcagac caaaacgatc tcaagaagat catcttatta
     3001 atcagataaa atatttctag atttcagtgc aatttatctc ttcaaatgta gcacctgaag
     3061 tcagccccat acgatataag ttgttactag tgcttggatt ctcaccaata aaaaacgccc
     3121 ggcggcaacc gagcgttctg aacaaatcca gatggagttc tgaggtcatt actggatcta
     3181 tcaacaggag tccaagcgag ctctcgaacc ccagagtccc gctcagaaga actcgtcaag
     3241 aaggcgatag aaggcgatgc gctgcgaatc gggagcggcg ataccgtaaa gcacgaggaa
     3301 gcggtcagcc cattcgccgc caagctcttc agcaatatca cgggtagcca acgctatgtc
     3361 ctgatagcgg tccgccacac ccagccggcc acagtcgatg aatccagaaa agcggccatt
     3421 ttccaccatg atattcggca agcaggcatc gccatgggtc acgacgagat cctcgccgtc
     3481 gggcatgcgc gccttgagcc tggcgaacag ttcggctggc gcgagcccct gatgctcttc
     3541 gtccagatca tcctgatcga caagaccggc ttccatccga gtacgtgctc gctcgatgcg
     3601 atgtttcgct tggtggtcga atgggcaggt agccggatca agcgtatgca gccgccgcat
     3661 tgcatcagcc atgatggata ctttctcggc aggagcaagg tgagatgaca ggagatcctg
     3721 ccccggcact tcgcccaata gcagccagtc ccttcccgct tcagtgacaa cgtcgagcac
     3781 agctgcgcaa ggaacgcccg tcgtggccag ccacgatagc cgcgctgcct cgtcctgcag
     3841 ttcattcagg gcaccggaca ggtcggtctt gacaaaaaga accgggcgcc cctgcgctga
     3901 cagccggaac acggcggcat cagagcagcc gattgtctgt tgtgcccagt catagccgaa
     3961 tagcctctcc acccaagcgg ccggagaacc tgcgtgcaat ccatcttgtt caatcatgcg
     4021 aaacgatcct catcctgtct cttg
//
